>Addgene plasmid #217611 | ZIF-NLS-EGFP*-HOTag6-T2A-CEL-EGFP-YAP | addgene full sequence | sequence record 434047 | Addgene NGS Result
CGCCACCATGACTGGAGAACGGCCCTTCCAGTGCAATCAGTGCGGGGCCTCATTCACCCAGAAGGGCAAC
CTGCTCCGGCACATCAAGCTGCATTCCGGGGAGCCGCGGTCTGGTCTGCGTTCTGGTTCTGGTGGTGGTA
TCGATCCAGCAGCTAAAAGAGTCAAATTGGATATGGTTTCTAAAGGTGAAGAACTGTTTACTGGTGTTGT
ACCGATCCTGGTTGAACTGGACGGCGACGTAAATGGTCATAAATTCTCCGTTTCTGGTGAGGGCGAGGGT
GATGCAACTTATGGCAAGCTGACCCTGAAATTCATTTGCACCACCGGAAAACTGCCGGTTCCGTGGCCGA
CCCTGGTGACCACTCTGACCTTTGGCGTACAGTGCTTCTCTCGCTACCCGGATCACATGAAACAGCACGA
CTTTTTCAAATCTGCGATGCCGGAAGGTTACGTACAAGAGCGTACCATCTTCTTCAAAGATGACGGTAAT
TACAAAACAAGAGCGGAAGTTAAATTCGAGGGTGACACCCTGGTGAACCGCATCGAACTGAAAGGCATCG
ACTTCAAAGAGGATGGCAACATCCTGGGCCACAAACTGGAATACAACTACAACTCCCACAACGTGTACAT
CATGGCTGATAAGCAGAAGAACGGCATCAAAGCGAACTTCAAAATTCGTCACAACATCGAAGACGGCTCT
GTTCAACTGGCGGATCACTACCAGCAGAACACGCCGATTGGCGACGGCCCGGTTCTGCTGCCGGATAACC
ACTATCTGTCCACCCAGTCTGCCCTGTCTAAAGACCCGAACGAGAAACGTGACCATATGGTACTGCTGGA
ATTTGTTACCGCCGCTGGTATCACCCTGGGTATGGACGAACTGTACAAGACCGGTGGCTCCGCAGGTGGT
TCCGCTGGTGGAAGCGCCGGTGGTTCTGCGGGTGGATCTGCTGGAGGTTCTGCAGGAGGAAGCGCTGGAG
GTGGGCGCGCCACCTTGAGAGAAATCGAGGAATTGTTGAGGAAAATCATTGAAGACAGCGTGCGCAGTGT
GGCCGAGCTGGAGGACATTGAGAAGTGGCTGAAGAAAATCGGCGGCCGCGAGGGCAGAGGAAGTCTGCTA
ACATGCGGTGACGTCGAGGAGAATCCTGGCCCAAAGCTTGCCACCATGTCCCTTTGCTGTAAACAATGTC
AAGAAACAGAAATAACAACCAAAAATGAAATATTCAGTTTATCCTTATGTGGGCCGATGGCAGCTTATGT
GAATCCTCATGGATATGTGCATGAGACACTTACTGTGTATAAGGCTTGCAACTTGAATCTGATAGGCCGG
CCTTCTACAGAACACAGCTGGTTTCCTGGGTATGCCTGGACTGTTGCCCAGTGTAAGATCTGTGCAAGCC
ATATTGGATGGAAGTTTACGGCCACCAAAAAAGACATGTCACCTCAAAAATTTTGGGGCTTAACGCGATC
TGCTCTGTTGCCCACGATCCCAGACCTCGAGTCCGGACTCAGATCTGGCAGCGGTGGAGGCGATATCATG
GTGAGCAAGGGCGAGGAGCTGTTCACCGGGGTGGTGCCCATCCTGGTCGAGCTGGACGGCGACGTAAACG
GCCACAAGTTCAGCGTGTCCGGCGAGGGCGAGGGCGATGCCACCTACGGCAAGCTGACCCTGAAGTTCAT
CTGCACCACCGGCAAGCTGCCCGTGCCCTGGCCCACCCTCGTGACCACCCTGACCTACGGCGTGCAGTGC
TTCAGCCGCTACCCCGACCACATGAAGCAGCACGACTTCTTCAAGTCCGCCATGCCCGAAGGCTACGTCC
AGGAGCGCACCATCTTCTTCAAGGACGACGGCAACTACAAGACCCGCGCCGAGGTGAAGTTCGAGGGCGA
CACCCTGGTGAACCGCATCGAGCTGAAGGGCATCGACTTCAAGGAGGACGGCAACATCCTGGGGCACAAG
CTGGAGTACAACTACAACAGCCACAACGTCTATATCATGGCCGACAAGCAGAAGAACGGCATCAAGGCCA
ACTTCAAGATCCGCCACAACATCGAGGACGGCAGCGTGCAGCTCGCCGACCACTACCAGCAGAACACCCC
CATCGGCGACGGCCCCGTGCTGCTGCCCGACAACCACTACCTGAGCACCCAGTCCGCCCTGAGCAAAGAC
CCCAACGAGAAGCGCGATCACATGGTCCTGCTGGAGTTCGTGACCGCCGCCGGGATCACTCTCGGCATGG
ACGAGCTGTACAAGGGATCCGGCAGTGCTGGTGGTAGTGCTGGTGGTAGTGCTGGTGGTAGTGCTGGTGG
CAGTGCTGGTGGTAGTGCTGGTGGTAGTGCTGGTGGCTCTAGAATGGATCCCGGGCAGCAGCCGCCGCCT
CAACCGGCCCCCCAGGGCCAAGGGCAGCCGCCTTCGCAGCCCCCGCAGGGGCAGGGCCCGCCGTCCGGAC
CCGGGCAACCGGCACCCGCGGCGACCCAGGCGGCGCCGCAGGCACCCCCCGCCGGGCATCAGATCGTGCA
CGTCCGCGGGGACTCGGAGACCGACCTGGAGGCGCTCTTCAACGCCGTCATGAACCCCAAGACGGCCAAC
GTGCCCCAGACCGTGCCCATGAGGCTCCGGAAGCTGCCCGACTCCTTCTTCAAGCCGCCGGAGCCCAAAT
CCCACTCCCGACAGGCCAGTACTGATGCAGGCACTGCAGGAGCCCTGACTCCACAGCATGTTCGAGCTCA
TTCCTCTCCAGCTTCTCTGCAGTTGGGAGCTGTTTCTCCTGGGACACTGACCCCCACTGGAGTAGTCTCT
GGCCCAGCAGCTACACCCACAGCTCAGCATCTTCGACAGTCTTCTTTTGAGATACCTGATGATGTACCTC
TGCCAGCAGGTTGGGAGATGGCAAAGACATCTTCTGGTCAGAGATACTTCTTAAATCACATCGATCAGAC
AACAACATGGCAGGACCCCAGGAAGGCCATGCTGTCCCAGATGAACGTCACAGCCCCCACCAGTCCACCA
GTGCAGCAGAATATGATGAACTCGGCTTCAGGTCCTCTTCCTGATGGATGGGAACAAGCCATGACTCAGG
ATGGAGAAATTTACTATATAAACCATAAGAACAAGACCACCTCTTGGCTAGACCCAAGGCTTGACCCTCG
TTTTGCCATGAACCAGAGAATCAGTCAGAGTGCTCCAGTGAAACAGCCACCACCCCTGGCTCCCCAGAGC
CCACAGGGAGGCGTCATGGGTGGCAGCAACTCCAACCAGCAGCAACAGATGCGACTGCAGCAACTGCAGA
TGGAGAAGGAGAGGCTGCGGCTGAAACAGCAAGAACTGCTTCGGCAGGCAATGCGGAATATCAATCCCAG
CACAGCAAATTCTCCAAAATGTCAGGAGTTAGCCCTGCGTAGCCAGTTACCAACACTGGAGCAGGATGGT
GGGACTCAAAATCCAGTGTCTTCTCCCGGGATGTCTCAGGAATTGAGAACAATGACGACCAATAGCTCAG
ATCCTTTCCTTAACAGTGGCACCTATCACTCTCGAGATGAGAGTACAGACAGTGGACTAAGCATGAGCAG
CTACAGTGTCCCTCGAACCCCAGATGACTTCCTGAACAGTGTGGATGAGATGGATACAGGTGATACTATC
AACCAAAGCACCCTGCCCTCACAGCAGAACCGTTTCCCAGACTACCTTGAAGCCATTCCTGGGACAAATG
TGGACCTTGGAACACTGGAAGGAGATGGAATGAACATAGAAGGAGAGGAGCTGATGCCAAGTCTGCAGGA
AGCTTTGAGTTCTGACATCCTTAATGACATGGAGTCTGTTTTGGCTGCCACCAAGCTAGATAAAGAAAGC
TTTCTTACATGGTTATAAGAATTCGGGCCCGTTTAAACCCGCTGATCAGCCTCGACTGTGCCTTCTAGTT
GCCAGCCATCTGTTGTTTGCCCCTCCCCCGTGCCTTCCTTGACCCTGGAAGGTGCCACTCCCACTGTCCT
TTCCTAATAAAATGAGGAAATTGCATCGCATTGTCTGAGTAGGTGTCATTCTATTCTGGGGGGTGGGGTG
GGGCAGGACAGCAAGGGGGAGGATTGGGAAGACAATAGCAGGCATGCTGGGGATGCGGTGGGCTCTATGG
CTTCTGAGGCGGAAAGAACCAGCTGGGGCTCTAGGGGGTATCCCC
[124 nt withheld, positions 4176-4299]
C
[91 nt withheld, positions 4301-4391]
A
[49 nt withheld, positions 4393-4441]
CCTTTGACGTTGGAGTCCACGTTCTTT
[37 nt withheld, positions 4469-4505]
ACCCTATCTCGGTCTATTCTTTTGATTTATAAGGGATTTTGCCGATTTCGGCCTATTGGTTAAAAAATGA
GCTGATTTAACAAAAATTTAACGCGAATTAATTCTGTGGAATGTGTGTCAGTTAGGGTGTGGAAAGTCCC
CAGGCTCCCCAGCAGGCAGAAGTATGCAAAGCATGCATCTCAATTAGTCAGCAACCAGGTGTGGAAAGTC
CCCAGGCTCCCCAGCAGGCAGAAGTATGCAAAGCATGCATCTCAATTAGTCAGCAACCATAGTCCCGCCC
CTAACTCCGCCCATCCCGCCCCTAACTCCGCCCAGTTCCGCCCATTCTCCGCCCCATGGCTGACTAATTT
TTTTTATTTATGCAGAGGCCGAGGCCGCCTCTGCCTCTGAGCTATTCCAGAAGTAGTGAGGAGGCTTTTT
TGGAGGCCTAGGCTTTTGCAAAAAGCTCCCGGGAGCTTGTATATCCATTTTCGGATCTGATCAAGAGACA
GGATGAGGATCGTTTCGCATGATTGAACAAGATGGATTGCACGCAGGTTCTCCGGCCGCTTGGGTGGAGA
GGCTATTCGGCTATGACTGGGCACAACAGACAATCGGCTGCTCTGATGCCGCCGTGTTCCGGCTGTCAGC
GCAGGGGCGCCCGGTTCTTTTTGTCAAGACCGACCTGTCCGGTGCCCTGAATGAACTGCAGGACGAGGCA
GCGCGGCTATCGTGGCTGGCCACGACGGGCGTTCCTTGCGCAGCTGTGCTCGACGTTGTCACTGAAGCGG
GAAGGGACTGGCTGCTATTGGGCGAAGTGCCGGGGCAGGATCTCCTGTCATCTCACCTTGCTCCTGCCGA
GAAAGTATCCATCATGGCTGATGCAATGCGGCGGCTGCATACGCTTGATCCGGCTACCTGCCCATTCGAC
CACCAAGCGAAACATCGCATCGAGCGAGCACGTACTCGGATGGAAGCCGGTCTTGTCGATCAGGATGATC
TGGACGAAGAGCATCAGGGGCTCGCGCCAGCCGAACTGTTCGCCAGGCTCAAGGCGCGCATGCCCGACGG
CGAGGATCTCGTCGTGACCCATGGCGATGCCTGCTTGCCGAATATCATGGTGGAAAATGGCCGCTTTTCT
GGATTCATCGACTGTGGCCGGCTGGGTGTGGCGGACCGCTATCAGGACATAGCGTTGGCTACCCGTGATA
TTGCTGAAGAGCTTGGCGGCGAATGGGCTGACCGCTTCCTCGTGCTTTACGGTATCGCCGCTCCCGATTC
GCAGCGCATCGCCTTCTATCGCCTTCTTGACGAGTTCTTCTGAGCGGGACTCTGGGGTTCGAAATGACCG
ACCAAGCGACGCCCAACCTGCCATCACGAGATTTCGATTCCACCGCCGCCTTCTATGAAAGGTTGGGCTT
CGGAATCGTTTTCCGGGACGCCGGCTGGATGATCCTCCAGCGCGGGGATCTCATGCTGGAGTTCTTCGCC
CACCCCAACTTGTTTATTGCAGCTTATAATGGTTACAAATAAAGCAATAGCATCACAAATTTCACAAATA
AAGCATTTTTTTCACTGCATTCTAGTTGTGGTTTGTCCAAACTCATCAATGTATCTTATCATGTCTGTAT
ACCGTCGACCTCTAGCTAGAGCTTGGCGTAATCATGGTCATAGCTGTTTCCTGTGTGAAATTGTTATCCG
CTCACAATTCCACACAACATACGAGCCGGAAGCATAAAGTGTAAAGCCTGGGGTGCCTAATGAGTGAGCT
AACTCACATTAATTGCGTTGCGCTCACTGCCCGCTTTCCAGTCGGGAAACCTGTCGTGCCAGCTGCATTA
ATGAATCGGCCAACGCGCGGGGAGAGGCGGTTTGCGTATTGGGCGCTCTTCCGCTTCCTCGCTCACTGAC
TCGCTGCGCTCGGTCGTTCGGCTGCGGCGAGCGGTATCAGCTCACTCAAAGGCGGTAATACGGTTATCCA
CAGAATCAGGGGATAACGCAGGAAAGAACATGTGAGCAAAAGGCCAGCAAAAGGCCAGGAACCGTAAAAA
GGCCGCGTTGCTGGCGTTTTTCCATAGGCTCCGCCCCCCTGACGAGCATCACAAAAATCGACGCTCAAGT
CAGAGGTGGCGAAACCCGACAGGACTATAAAGATACCAGGCGTTTCCCCCTGGAAGCTCCCTCGTGCGCT
CTCCTGTTCCGACCCTGCCGCTTACCGGATACCTGTCCGCCTTTCTCCCTTCGGGAAGCGTGGCGCTTTC
TCATAGCTCACGCTGTAGGTATCTCAGTTCGGTGTAGGTCGTTCGCTCCAAGCTGGGCTGTGTGCACGAA
CCCCCCGTTCAGCCCGACCGCTGCGCCTTATCCGGTAACTATCGTCTTGAGTCCAACCCGGTAAGACACG
ACTTATCGCCACTGGCAGCAGCCACTGGTAACAGGATTAGCAGAGCGAGGTATGTAGGCGGTGCTACAGA
GTTCTTGAAGTGGTGGCCTAACTACGGCTACACTAGAAGAACAGTATTTGGTATCTGCGCTCTGCTGAAG
CCAGTTACCTTCGGAAAAAGAGTTGGTAGCTCTTGATCCGGCAAACAAACCACCGCTGGTAGCGGTGGTT
TTTTTGTTTGCAAGCAGCAGATTACGCGCAGAAAAAAAGGATCTCAAGAAGATCCTTTGATCTTTTCTAC
GGGGTCTGACGCTCAGTGGAACGAAAACTCACGTTAAGGGATTTTGGTCATGAGATTATCAAAAAGGATC
TTCACCTAGATCCTTTTAAATTAAAAATGAAGTTTTAAATCAATCTAAAGTATATATGAGTAAACTTGGT
CTGACAGTTACCAATGCTTAATCAGTGAGGCACCTATCTCAGCGATCTGTCTATTTCGTTCATCCATAGT
TGCCTGACTCCCCGTCGTGTAGATAACTACGATACGGGAGGGCTTACCATCTGGCCCCAGTGCTGCAATG
ATACCGCGAGACCCACGCTCACCGGCTCCAGATTTATCAGCAATAAACCAGCCAGCCGGAAGGGCCGAGC
GCAGAAGTGGTCCTGCAACTTTATCCGCCTCCATCCAGTCTATTAATTGTTGCCGGGAAGCTAGAGTAAG
TAGTTCGCCAGTTAATAGTTTGCGCAACGTTGTTGCCATTGCTACAGGCATCGTGGTGTCACGCTCGTCG
TTTGGTATGGCTTCATTCAGCTCCGGTTCCCAACGATCAAGGCGAGTTACATGATCCCCCATGTTGTGCA
AAAAAGCGGTTAGCTCCTTCGGTCCTCCGATCGTTGTCAGAAGTAAGTTGGCCGCAGTGTTATCACTCAT
GGTTATGGCAGCACTGCATAATTCTCTTACTGTCATGCCATCCGTAAGATGCTTTTCTGTGACTGGTGAG
TACTCAACCAAGTCATTCTGAGAATAGTGTATGCGGCGACCGAGTTGCTCTTGCCCGGCGTCAATACGGG
ATAATACCGCGCCACATAGCAGAACTTTAAAAGTGCTCATCATTGGAAAACGTTCTTCGGGGCGAAAACT
CTCAAGGATCTTACCGCTGTTGAGATCCAGTTCGATGTAACCCACTCGTGCACCCAACTGATCTTCAGCA
TCTTTTACTTTCACCAGCGTTTCTGGGTGAGCAAAAACAGGAAGGCAAAATGCCGCAAAAAAGGGAATAA
GGGCGACACGGAAATGTTGAATACTCATACTCTTCCTTTTTCAATATTATTGAAGCATTTATCAGGGTTA
TTGTCTCATGAGCGGATACATATTTGAATGTATTTAGAAAAATAAACAAATAGGGGTTCCGCGCACATTT
CCCCGAAAAGTGCCACCTGACGTCGACGGATCGGGAGATCTCCCGATCCCCTATGGTGCACTCTCAGTAC
AATCTGCTCTGATGCCGCATAGTTAAGCCAGTATCTGCTCCCTGCTTGTGTGTTGGAGGTCGCTGAGTAG
TGCGCGAGCAAAATTTAAGCTACAACAAGGCAAGGCTTGACCGACAATTGCATGAAGAATCTGCTTAGGG
TTAGGCGTTTTGCGCTGCTTCGCGATGTACGGGCCAGATATACGCGTTGACATTGATTATTGACTAGTTA
TTAATAGTAATCAATTACGGGGTCATTAGTTCATAGCCCATATATGGAGTTCCGCGTTACATAACTTACG
GTAAATGGCCCGCCTGGCTGACCGCCCAACGACCCCCGCCCATTGACGTCAATAATGACGTATGTTCCCA
TAGTAACGCCAATAGGGACTTTCCATTGACGTCAATGGGTGGAGTATTTACGGTAAACTGCCCACTTGGC
AGTACATCAAGTGTATCATATGCCAAGTACGCCCCCTATTGACGTCAATGACGGTAAATGGCCCGCCTGG
CATTATGCCCAGTACATGACCTTATGGGACTTTCCTACTTGGCAGTACATCTACGTATTAGTCATCGCTA
TTACCATGGTGATGCGGTTTTGGCAGTACATCAATGGGCGTGGATAGCGGTTTGACTCACGGGGATTTCC
AAGTCTCCACCCCATTGACGTCAATGGGAGTTTGTTTTGGCACCAAAATCAACGGGACTTTCCAAAATGT
CGTAACAACTCCGCCCCATTGACGCAAATGGGCGGTAGGCGTGTACGGTGGGAGGTCTATATAAGCAGAG
CTCTCTGGCTAACTAGAGAACCCACTGCTTACTGGCTTATCGAAATTAATACGACTCACTATAGGGAGAC
CCAAGCTGGCTAG
Features (pLannotate 1.2.2; 24 found; start..end, strand, type, name):
     17..100     +  CDS            Ikzf1 (fragment): IKZF1_MOUSE - Also known as Ikaros, Lyf1, Zfpn1a1, Znfn1a1. Experimental evidence at protein level: Swiss-Prot protein existence level 1. Transcription regulator of hematopoietic cell differentiation. Binds gamma-satellite DNA. Binds with higher affinity to gamma satellite A. Plays a role in the development of lymphocytes, B- and T-cells. Binds and activates the enhancer (delta-A element) of the CD3-delta gene. Repressor of the TDT (terminal deoxynucleotidyltransferase) gene during thymocyte differentiation. Regulates transcription through association with both HDAC-dependent and HDAC-independ
    173..889     +  CDS            EGFP: EGFP is a basic (constitutively fluorescent) green fluorescent protein published in 1996, derived from Aequorea victoria. It is reported to be a rapidly-maturing weak dimer with moderate acid sensitivity.
   1169..1501    +  CDS            CRBN (fragment): CRBN_HUMAN - Experimental evidence at protein level: Swiss-Prot protein existence level 1. Substrate recognition component of a DCX (DDB1-CUL4-X-box) E3 protein ligase complex that mediates the ubiquitination and subsequent proteasomal degradation of target proteins, such as MEIS2 (Probable). Normal degradation of key regulatory proteins is required for normal limb outgrowth and expression of the fibroblast growth factor FGF8 (PubMed:20223979, PubMed:24328678, PubMed:25043012, PubMed:25108355). Maintains presynaptic glutamate release and consequently cognitive functions, such as memory and lea
   1538..2254    +  CDS            EGFP: EGFP is a basic (constitutively fluorescent) green fluorescent protein published in 1996, derived from Aequorea victoria. It is reported to be a rapidly-maturing weak dimer with moderate acid sensitivity.
   2393..3865    +  CDS            YAP1: YAP1_HUMAN - Also known as YAP65. Experimental evidence at protein level: Swiss-Prot protein existence level 1. [Isoform 3]: Activates the C-terminal fragment (CTF) of ERBB4 (isoform 3). From Homo sapiens (Human).
   3906..4130    +  polyA_signal   bGH poly(A) signal: bovine growth hormone polyadenylation signal
   4134..4155    +  promoter       SV40 promoter (fragment): SV40 enhancer and early promoter
   4176..4604    +  rep_origin     f1 ori (sequence partly withheld): f1 bacteriophage origin of replication; arrow indicates direction of (+) strand synthesis
   4618..4947    +  promoter       SV40 promoter: SV40 enhancer and early promoter
   5014..5805    +  CDS            neo: KKA2_KLEPN - Also known as kan, nptII. Experimental evidence at protein level: Swiss-Prot protein existence level 1. Resistance to kanamycin, neomycin, paromomycin, ribostamycin, butirosin and gentamicin B. From Klebsiella pneumoniae.
   5829..5987    +  CDS            ble (fragment): BLE_KLEPN - Experimental evidence at protein level: Swiss-Prot protein existence level 1. Binding protein with a strong affinity to the bleomycin family of antibiotics. Binds to CL990; an antimitotic-antibiotic compound. From Klebsiella pneumoniae.
   5982..6103    +  polyA_signal   SV40 poly(A) signal: SV40 polyadenylation signal
   6176..6192    -  protein_bind   lac operator: The lac repressor binds to the lac operator to inhibit transcription in E. coli. This inhibition can be relieved by adding lactose or isopropyl-β-D-thiogalactopyranoside (IPTG). lac repressor encoded by lacI
   6200..6230    -  promoter       lac promoter: promoter for the E. coli lac operon
   6245..6266    -  protein_bind   CAP binding site: CAP binding activates transcription in the presence of cAMP. E. coli catabolite activator protein
   6279..6371    -  CDS            lacI (fragment): lac repressor; lacI; The lac repressor binds to the lac operator to inhibit transcription in E. coli. This inhibition can be relieved by adding lactose or isopropyl-β-D-thiogalactopyranoside (IPTG).
   6554..7142    -  rep_origin     ori: high-copy-number ColE1/pMB1/pBR322/pUC origin of replication
   7313..8173    -  CDS            AmpR: β-lactamase; bla; confers resistance to ampicillin, carbenicillin, and related antibiotics
   8174..8278    -  promoter       AmpR promoter: bla
   8337..8389    -  misc_feature   bom (fragment): basis of mobility region from pBR322
   8544..8923    +  enhancer       CMV enhancer: human cytomegalovirus immediate early enhancer
   8924..9127    +  promoter       CMV promoter: human cytomegalovirus (CMV) immediate early promoter
   9123..9156    +  LTR            5' LTR (truncated) (fragment): truncated 5' long terminal repeat (LTR) from HIV-1
   9172..9190    +  promoter       T7 promoter: promoter for bacteriophage T7 RNA polymerase
