[The description below was written by a language model from this plasmid's Addgene catalogue record and pLannotate feature annotations shown in this document.]
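Description:
ZIF-NLS-EGFP*-HOTag6-T2A-CEL-EGFP-YAP is catalogued as a lentiviral mammalian expression vector on the pHR-ssFv_lenti backbone, intended for constitutive, SFFV promoter-driven expression of the YAP/SPARK-ON system. The annotated full sequence does not match that backbone description, however. No SFFV promoter, packaging signal, RRE, WPRE or 3' LTR is detected, and the only lentiviral annotation is a very short fragment called as a truncated 5' LTR. The open reading frame instead sits downstream of a CMV enhancer/promoter and a T7 promoter and is followed by a bGH polyadenylation signal. An f1 ori and an SV40 promoter-neo-SV40 poly(A) cassette for G418 selection in mammalian cells are also present, an arrangement typical of a pcDNA3-type transient or stable expression plasmid. This discrepancy should be kept in mind when judging whether the plasmid can be packaged into virus. Propagation in E. coli relies on a high-copy ColE1/pUC origin and AmpR, in agreement with the catalogue.

The payload is a single bicistronic reading frame split by a T2A peptide into two proteins. The first comprises a short Ikaros (IKZF1) zinc-finger fragment (ZIF), a nuclear localisation signal, an EGFP variant marked EGFP* whose modification the record does not specify, and HOTag6, which is named in the insert but not annotated. The second fuses a fragment of human cereblon (CEL) to EGFP and human YAP1. Cereblon binds Ikaros zinc fingers in the presence of immunomodulatory imide-type drugs, so the design appears to allow chemically induced recruitment of EGFP-YAP to the tagged nuclear partner, presumably to drive condensate formation. This would fit the associated publication's theme of a chemogenetic tool for dissecting the roles of protein phase separation, here applied to YAP.
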