Addgene plasmid #217611: ZIF-NLS-EGFP*-HOTag6-T2A-CEL-EGFP-YAP
Purpose: Lentiviral vector for constitutive expression of YAP/SPARK-ON (SFFV promoter)
Depositing lab: Xiaokun Shu. Depositing organization: University of California, San Francisco (UCSF). Publication: Chemogenetic Minitool for Dissecting the Roles of Protein Phase Separation. Chung CI, Yang J, Shu X. ACS Cent Sci. 2023 Jul 7;9(7):1466-1479. doi: 10.1021/acscentsci.3c00251. eCollection 2023 Jul 26. PubMed 37521779.
Backbone
  Vector backbone: pHR-ssFv_lenti
  Vector type: Mammalian Expression
Growth in bacteria
  Bacterial resistance: Ampicillin, 100 μg/mL
  Growth temperature: 37°C
  Growth strain: NEB Stable
  Copy number: High Copy
Gene/Insert
  Gene/Insert name: ZIF-NLS-EGFP*-HOTag6-T2A-CEL-EGFP-YAP
  Species: H. sapiens (human)
Terms and licenses: Academic/Nonprofit Terms; Industry Terms: Not Available to Industry
How to cite: ZIF-NLS-EGFP*-HOTag6-T2A-CEL-EGFP-YAP was a gift from Xiaokun Shu (Addgene plasmid # 217611 ; http://n2t.net/addgene:217611 ; RRID:Addgene_217611)
